>Addgene plasmid #51341 | 2NQ3 | depositor partial sequence | sequence record 78243 | Insert sequence
ATGTCTGACAGTGGATCACAACTTGGTTCAATGGGTAGCCTCACCATGAAATCACAGCTTCAGATCACTG
TCATCTCAGCAAAACTTAAGGAAAATAAGAAGAATTGGTTTGGACCAAGTCCTTACGTAGAGGTCACAGT
AGATGGACAGTCAAAGAAGACAGAAAAATGCAACAACACAAACAGTCCCAAGTGGAAGCAACCCCTTACA
GTTATCGTTACCCCTGTGAGTAAATTACATTTTCGTGTGTGGAGTCACCAGACACTGAAATCTGATGTTT
TGTTGGGAACTGCTGCATTAGATATTTATGAAACATTAAAGTCAAACAATATGAAACTTGAAGAAGTAGT
TGTGACTTTGCAGCTTGGAGGTGACAAAGAGCCAACAGAGACAATAGGAGACTTGTCAATTTGTCTTGAT
GGGCTACAGTTAGAGTCTGAAGTTGTTACCAATGGTGAAACTACA
