>Addgene plasmid #51341 | 2NQ3 | addgene partial sequence | sequence record 79392 | T7 5'-TAATACGACTCACTATAGGG-3'
AATAATTTTGTTTAACTTTAAGAAGGAGATATACCATGCATCATCATCATCATCACAGCAGCGGCAGAGA
AAACTTGTATTTCCAGGGCATGTCTGACAGTGGATCACAACTTGGTTCAATGGGTAGCCTCACCATGAAA
TCACAGCTTCAGATCACTGTCATCTCAGCAAAACTTAAGGAAAATAAGAAGAATTGGTTTGGACCAAGTC
CTTACGTAGAGGTCACAGTAGATGGACAGTCAAAGAAGACAGAAAAATGCAACAACACAAACAGTCCCAA
GTGGAAGCAACCCCTTACAGTTATCGTTACCCCTGTGAGTAAATTACATTTTCGTGTGTGGAGTCACCAG
ACACTGAAATCTGATGTTTTGTTGGGAACTGCTGCATTAGATATTTATGAAACATTAAAGTCAAACAATA
TGAAACTTGAAGAAGTAGTTGTGACTTTGCAGCTTGGAGGTGACAAAGAGCCAACAGAGACAATAGGAGA
CTTGTCAATTTGTCTTGATGGGCTACAGTTAGAGTCTGAAGTTGTTACCAATGGTGAAACTACATGATGA
CGAAGCTTGCGGCCGCACTCGAGCACCACCACCACCACCACTGAGATCCGGCTGCTAACAAAGCCCGAAA
GGAAGCTGAGTTGGCTGCTGCCACCGCTGAGCAATAACTAGCATAACCCCTTGGGGCCTCTAAACGGGTC
TTGAGGGGTTTTTTGCTGAAAGGAGGAACTATATCCGGATTGGCGAATGGG
[124 nt withheld, positions 752-875]
C
[41 nt withheld, positions 877-917]
