[The description below was written by a language model from this plasmid's Addgene catalogue record.]
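Description:
2NQ3 is a bacterial expression plasmid built on the pET28a-LIC backbone, a pET-family vector adapted for ligation-independent cloning. It confers kanamycin resistance for selection and is listed as a high-copy plasmid that is propagated in a standard cloning strain. No feature table accompanies the record, so the origin of replication and other backbone elements are not itemised.

The insert is a truncated fragment of ITCH, also listed under the alternative name BC011571, which was introduced by ligation-independent cloning. The record flags the mutation as a truncation but refers to comments that are not included here, so the exact residue boundaries or domain covered are not stated, nor is the species of origin. Expression is driven by the T7 promoter. Transcription therefore depends on T7 RNA polymerase, which is normally supplied by a dedicated expression host rather than by the cloning strain used for plasmid maintenance. The protein carries an N-terminal His tag, which allows purification by immobilised metal affinity chromatography. The listed T7 and T7-terminator sequencing primers indicate that the insert sits between the usual T7 promoter and terminator elements of the pET cassette.

The record does not state a purpose. The combination of a T7-driven, His-tagged, truncated construct fits recombinant production and purification of a defined ITCH fragment in E. coli, for example for biochemical or structural work. The plasmid name resembles a structure database identifier, but the record does not explain this. Distribution is limited to academic and nonprofit users.
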