Addgene plasmid #51341: 2NQ3
Depositing lab: Cheryl Arrowsmith. Depositing organization: University of Toronto.
Backbone
  Vector backbone: pET28a-LIC
  Vector type: Bacterial Expression
Growth in bacteria
  Bacterial resistance: Kanamycin, 50 μg/mL
  Growth temperature: 37°C
  Growth strain: DH5alpha
  Copy number: High Copy
Gene/Insert
  Gene/Insert name: 2NQ3 (alt names: ITCH; BC011571)
  Mutation: Truncation: See Comments
  Promoter: T7
  Tag / fusion protein: His (N terminal on insert)
  Cloning method: Ligation Independent Cloning
  Sequencing primers: 5′ T7; 3′ T7-term
Terms and licenses: Academic/Nonprofit Terms; Industry Terms: Not Available to Industry
How to cite: 2NQ3 was a gift from Cheryl Arrowsmith (Addgene plasmid # 51341 ; http://n2t.net/addgene:51341 ; RRID:Addgene_51341)
